Addgene plasmid #16074: pcDNA3.1 CIM5 (Rpt-1) GFP
Depositing lab: Erin Schuman. Depositing organization: California Institute of Technology. Publication: Activity-dependent dynamics and sequestration of proteasomes in dendritic spines. Bingol B, Schuman EM. Nature. 2006 Jun 29. 441(7097):1144-8. 10.1038/nature04769 PubMed 16810255.
Backbone
  Vector backbone: pcDNA3.1
  Backbone manufacturer: Invitrogen
  Backbone size w/o insert (bp): 5400
  Vector type: Mammalian Expression
  Selectable markers: Zeocin
Growth in bacteria
  Bacterial resistance: Ampicillin, 100 μg/mL
  Growth temperature: 37°C
  Growth strain: DH5alpha
  Copy number: High Copy
Gene/Insert
  Gene/Insert name: CIM5 (alt name: Rpt-1)
  Species: S. cerevisiae (budding yeast)
  Insert size (bp): 1400
  Entrez Gene: RPT1 (a.k.a. YKL145W, CIM5, YTA3)
  Tag / fusion protein: GFP (C terminal on insert)
  Cloning method: Restriction Enzyme; 5′ cloning site NotI (not destroyed); 3′ cloning site XbaI (not destroyed)
  Sequencing primers: 5′ CMV-F
Terms and licenses: Academic/Nonprofit Terms; Industry Terms: Not Available to Industry
How to cite: pcDNA3.1 CIM5 (Rpt-1) GFP was a gift from Erin Schuman (Addgene plasmid # 16074 ; http://n2t.net/addgene:16074 ; RRID:Addgene_16074)
