[The description below was written by a language model from this plasmid's Addgene catalogue record and pLannotate feature annotations shown in this document.]
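Description:
pcDNA3.1 CIM5 (Rpt-1) GFP is a mammalian expression plasmid built on the Invitrogen pcDNA3.1 backbone, in the Zeocin-selectable version. It is maintained in E. coli through a high-copy ColE1/pUC-type origin and an ampicillin resistance gene (β-lactamase with its own promoter), and it also carries an f1 origin for single-stranded DNA production. For selection in mammalian cells, an SV40 enhancer/early promoter drives the Sh ble bleomycin/Zeocin resistance gene, followed by an SV40 polyadenylation signal. An EM7 bacterial promoter upstream of the same gene allows Zeocin selection in bacteria as well.

The payload is the Saccharomyces cerevisiae RPT1 gene (also called CIM5 or YTA3), about 1.4 kb, cloned between NotI and XbaI sites. RPT1 encodes an ATPase subunit of the regulatory particle of the 26S proteasome. Its coding sequence is joined at the C terminus to GFP, which the sequence annotation identifies as the S65T variant. A short fragment of an HA epitope tag is annotated just downstream of GFP, although the catalogue entry does not mention an HA tag. Expression is driven by the human CMV immediate-early enhancer and promoter and terminated by the bovine growth hormone polyadenylation signal. A T7 promoter upstream of the insert permits in vitro transcription.

The construct yields a fluorescently labelled proteasome subunit in transfected mammalian cells. The associated publication concerns the activity-dependent dynamics and sequestration of proteasomes in dendritic spines, which suggests its use for live imaging of proteasome localisation and movement in neurons.
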