Features (pLannotate 1.2.2; 23 found; start..end, strand, type, name):
     28..80      -  misc_feature   bom (fragment): basis of mobility region from pBR322
    235..614     +  enhancer       CMV enhancer: human cytomegalovirus immediate early enhancer
    615..818     +  promoter       CMV promoter: human cytomegalovirus (CMV) immediate early promoter
    814..847     +  LTR            5' LTR (truncated) (fragment): truncated 5' long terminal repeat (LTR) from HIV-1
    863..881     +  promoter       T7 promoter: promoter for bacteriophage T7 RNA polymerase
    995..2395    +  CDS            RPT1: PRS7_YEAST - Also known as CIM5, YTA3. Experimental evidence at protein level: Swiss-Prot protein existence level 1. The 26S proteasome is involved in the ATP-dependent degradation of ubiquitinated proteins. The regulatory (or ATPase) complex confers ATP dependency and substrate specificity to the 26S complex (By similarity). From Saccharomyces cerevisiae (strain ATCC 204508 / S288c) (Baker's yeast).
   2402..3115    +  CDS            GFP (S65T): GFP (S65T) is a basic (constitutively fluorescent) green fluorescent protein published in 1995, derived from Aequorea victoria.
   3125..3151    +  CDS            3xHA (fragment): three tandem HA epitope tags
   3226..3450    +  polyA_signal   bGH poly(A) signal: bovine growth hormone polyadenylation signal
   3454..3475    +  promoter       SV40 promoter (fragment): SV40 enhancer and early promoter
   3496..3924    +  rep_origin     f1 ori (sequence partly withheld): f1 bacteriophage origin of replication; arrow indicates direction of (+) strand synthesis
   3938..4267    +  promoter       SV40 promoter: SV40 enhancer and early promoter
   4315..4362    +  promoter       EM7 promoter: synthetic bacterial promoter&nbsp
   4381..4755    +  CDS            BleoR: antibiotic-binding protein; Sh ble from Streptoalloteichus hindustanus; confers resistance to bleomycin, phleomycin, and Zeocin™
   4765..4890    +  CDS            ble (fragment): BLE_KLEPN - Experimental evidence at protein level: Swiss-Prot protein existence level 1. Binding protein with a strong affinity to the bleomycin family of antibiotics. Binds to CL990; an antimitotic-antibiotic compound. From Klebsiella pneumoniae.
   4885..5006    +  polyA_signal   SV40 poly(A) signal: SV40 polyadenylation signal
   5079..5095    -  protein_bind   lac operator: The lac repressor binds to the lac operator to inhibit transcription in E. coli. This inhibition can be relieved by adding lactose or isopropyl-β-D-thiogalactopyranoside (IPTG). lac repressor encoded by lacI
   5103..5133    -  promoter       lac promoter: promoter for the E. coli lac operon
   5148..5169    -  protein_bind   CAP binding site: CAP binding activates transcription in the presence of cAMP. E. coli catabolite activator protein
   5182..5274    -  CDS            lacI (fragment): lac repressor; lacI; The lac repressor binds to the lac operator to inhibit transcription in E. coli. This inhibition can be relieved by adding lactose or isopropyl-β-D-thiogalactopyranoside (IPTG).
   5457..6045    -  rep_origin     ori: high-copy-number ColE1/pMB1/pBR322/pUC origin of replication
   6216..7076    -  CDS            AmpR: β-lactamase; bla; confers resistance to ampicillin, carbenicillin, and related antibiotics
   7077..7181    -  promoter       AmpR promoter: bla
>Addgene plasmid #16074 | pcDNA3.1 CIM5 (Rpt-1) GFP | addgene full sequence | sequence record 324557 | Addgene NGS Result
GACGGATCGGGAGATCTCCCGATCCCCTATGGTGCACTCTCAGTACAATCTGCTCTGATGCCGCATAGTT
AAGCCAGTATCTGCTCCCTGCTTGTGTGTTGGAGGTCGCTGAGTAGTGCGCGAGCAAAATTTAAGCTACA
ACAAGGCAAGGCTTGACCGACAATTGCATGAAGAATCTGCTTAGGGTTAGGCGTTTTGCGCTGCTTCGCG
ATGTACGGGCCAGATATACGCGTTGACATTGATTATTGACTAGTTATTAATAGTAATCAATTACGGGGTC
ATTAGTTCATAGCCCATATATGGAGTTCCGCGTTACATAACTTACGGTAAATGGCCCGCCTGGCTGACCG
CCCAACGACCCCCGCCCATTGACGTCAATAATGACGTATGTTCCCATAGTAACGCCAATAGGGACTTTCC
ATTGACGTCAATGGGTGGAGTATTTACGGTAAACTGCCCACTTGGCAGTACATCAAGTGTATCATATGCC
AAGTACGCCCCCTATTGACGTCAATGACGGTAAATGGCCCGCCTGGCATTATGCCCAGTACATGACCTTA
TGGGACTTTCCTACTTGGCAGTACATCTACGTATTAGTCATCGCTATTACCATGGTGATGCGGTTTTGGC
AGTACATCAATGGGCGTGGATAGCGGTTTGACTCACGGGGATTTCCAAGTCTCCACCCCATTGACGTCAA
TGGGAGTTTGTTTTGGCACCAAAATCAACGGGACTTTCCAAAATGTCGTAACAACTCCGCCCCATTGACG
CAAATGGGCGGTAGGCGTGTACGGTGGGAGGTCTATATAAGCAGAGCTCTCTGGCTAACTAGAGAACCCA
CTGCTTACTGGCTTATCGAAATTAATACGACTCACTATAGGGAGACCCAAGCTGGCTAGCGTTTAAACTT
AAGCTTGGTACCGAGCTCGGATCCACTAGTCCAGTGTGGTGGAATTCTGCAGATATCCAGCACAGTGGCG
GCCGCGCCGCCGCCATGCCACCAAAAGAAGACTGGGAAAAATACAAGGCACCTTTGGAAGACGATGATAA
AAAACCTGATGATGACAAGATCGTACCCTTAACAGAAGGTGACATTCAAGTCTTAAAATCATACGGTGCA
GCTCCATACGCAGCCAAATTAAAGCAAACTGAGAATGACTTAAAAGACATTGAAGCGAGAATCAAAGAAA
AGGCCGGTGTGAAAGAAAGCGATACAGGGTTAGCACCCTCCCATCTATGGGATATTATGGGTGATAGGCA
GAGACTGGGCGAAGAACATCCCTTACAAGTCGCTCGTTGCACGAAGATCATTAAGGGGAATGGTGAAAGT
GACGAAACTACGACAGATAATAATAACAGCGGCAATAGCAATAGTAATAGCAATCAACAGTCTACTGATG
CAGACGAAGACGATGAAGATGCCAAGTACGTGATAAATCTTAAGCAAATTGCCAAATTTGTCGTCGGATT
AGGTGAACGTGTTTCTCCAACAGATATAGAAGAAGGTATGCGTGTAGGTGTCGATAGGTCGAAATATAAT
ATTGAACTTCCATTGCCTCCAAGGATTGACCCATCAGTTACTATGATGACCGTTGAAGAAAAGCCTGACG
TTACTTATAGCGATGTCGGTGGCTGTAAAGACCAAATTGAAAAGCTGAGAGAAGTTGTCGAGCTGCCCTT
ATTATCTCCAGAAAGATTTGCTACTCTTGGTATTGATCCACCAAAGGGTATCTTATTATATGGGCCACCT
GGTACTGGTAAGACATTATGTGCTCGTGCTGTTGCTAATAGAACTGATGCAACTTTTATTAGGGTCATTG
GGTCTGAGCTAGTGCAAAAATATGTCGGTGAAGGTGCTCGTATGGTTAGAGAATTATTTGAAATGGCTCG
TACCAAAAAGGCTTGCATTATATTCTTCGATGAAATCGACGCTGTTGGTGGTGCTCGTTTTGATGATGGT
GCTGGTGGTGATAATGAAGTTCAAAGAACTATGTTAGAACTGATTACACAGTTAGACGGGTTTGACCCTC
GTGGTAACATTAAAGTGATGTTTGCCACCAATAGGCCCAACACTTTAGATCCAGCTTTATTGAGACCCGG
TAGAATTGATCGTAAGGTAGAGTTTTCATTACCTGACTTGGAAGGTCGTGCAAATATCTTCCGTATTCAC
TCTAAATCAATGAGTGTGGAACGTGGCATCAGATGGGAACTTATCTCCAGACTGTGTCCAAACTCTACCG
GTGCAGAATTAAGATCTGTTTGCACAGAAGCCGGTATGTTTGCCATTAGAGCAAGAAGAAAGGTGGCTAC
TGAAAAGGATTTCCTGAAAGCTGTTGATAAAGTTATTAGCGGATACAAGAAGTTTAGTTCCACATCGCGT
TATATGCAATATAATGGATCCATGAGTAAAGGAGAAGAACTTTTCACTGGAGTTGTCCCAATTCTTGTTG
AATTAGATGGTGATGTTAATGGGCACAAATTTTCTGTCAGTGGAGAGGGTGAAGGTGATGCAACATACGG
AAAACTTACCCTTAAATTTATTTGCACTACTGGAAAACTACCTGTTCCATGGCCAACACTTGTCACTACT
TTCACTTATGGTGTTCAATGCTTTTCAAGATACCCAGATCATATGAAACGGCATGACTTTTTCAAGAGTG
CCATGCCCGAAGGTTATGTACAGGAAAGAACTATATTTTTCAAAGATGACGGGAACTACAAGACACGTGC
TGAAGTCAAGTTTGAAGGTGATACCCTTGTTAATAGAATCGAGTTAAAAGGTATTGATTTTAAAGAAGAT
GGAAACATTCTTGGACACAAATTGGAATACAACTATAACTCACACAATGTATACATCATGGCAGACAAAC
AAAAGAATGGAATCAAAGTTAACTTCAAAATTAGACACAACATTGAAGATGGAAGCGTTCAACTAGCAGA
CCATTATCAACAAAATACTCCAATTGGCGATGGCCCTGTCCTTTTACCAGACAACCATTACCTGTCCACA
CAATCTGCCCTTTCGAAAGATCCCAACGAAAAGAGAGACCACATGGTCCTTCTTGAGTTTGTAACAGCTG
CTGGGATTACACATGGCATGGATGAACTATACAAAGGATCCGGGTACCCATACGATGTTCCAGATTACGC
TATGGGCGGATACCCATATGACGTACCTGACTATGCAGTCTAGAGGGCCCGTTTAAACCCGCTGATCAGC
CTCGACTGTGCCTTCTAGTTGCCAGCCATCTGTTGTTTGCCCCTCCCCCGTGCCTTCCTTGACCCTGGAA
GGTGCCACTCCCACTGTCCTTTCCTAATAAAATGAGGAAATTGCATCGCATTGTCTGAGTAGGTGTCATT
CTATTCTGGGGGGTGGGGTGGGGCAGGACAGCAAGGGGGAGGATTGGGAAGACAATAGCAGGCATGCTGG
GGATGCGGTGGGCTCTATGGCTTCTGAGGCGGAAAGAACCAGCTGGGGCTCTAGGGGGTATCCCC
[124 nt withheld, positions 3496-3619]
C
[91 nt withheld, positions 3621-3711]
A
[49 nt withheld, positions 3713-3761]
CCTTTGACGTTGGAGTCCACGTTCTTT
[37 nt withheld, positions 3789-3825]
ACCCTATCTCGGTCTATTCTTTTGATTTATAAGGGATTTTGCCGATTTCGGCCTATTGGTTAAAAAATGA
GCTGATTTAACAAAAATTTAACGCGAATTAATTCTGTGGAATGTGTGTCAGTTAGGGTGTGGAAAGTCCC
CAGGCTCCCCAGCAGGCAGAAGTATGCAAAGCATGCATCTCAATTAGTCAGCAACCAGGTGTGGAAAGTC
CCCAGGCTCCCCAGCAGGCAGAAGTATGCAAAGCATGCATCTCAATTAGTCAGCAACCATAGTCCCGCCC
CTAACTCCGCCCATCCCGCCCCTAACTCCGCCCAGTTCCGCCCATTCTCCGCCCCATGGCTGACTAATTT
TTTTTATTTATGCAGAGGCCGAGGCCGCCTCTGCCTCTGAGCTATTCCAGAAGTAGTGAGGAGGCTTTTT
TGGAGGCCTAGGCTTTTGCAAAAAGCTCCCGGGAGCTTGTATATCCATTTTCGGATCTGATCAGCACGTG
TTGACAATTAATCATCGGCATAGTATATCGGCATAGTATAATACGACAAGGTGAGGAACTAAACCATGGC
CAAGTTGACCAGTGCCGTTCCGGTGCTCACCGCGCGCGACGTCGCCGGAGCGGTCGAGTTCTGGACCGAC
CGGCTCGGGTTCTCCCGGGACTTCGTGGAGGACGACTTCGCCGGTGTGGTCCGGGACGACGTGACCCTGT
TCATCAGCGCGGTCCAGGACCAGGTGGTGCCGGACAACACCCTGGCCTGGGTGTGGGTGCGCGGCCTGGA
CGAGCTGTACGCCGAGTGGTCGGAGGTCGTGTCCACGAACTTCCGGGACGCCTCCGGGCCGGCCATGACC
GAGATCGGCGAGCAGCCGTGGGGGCGGGAGTTCGCCCTGCGCGACCCGGCCGGCAACTGCGTGCACTTCG
TGGCCGAGGAGCAGGACTGACACGTGCTACGAGATTTCGATTCCACCGCCGCCTTCTATGAAAGGTTGGG
CTTCGGAATCGTTTTCCGGGACGCCGGCTGGATGATCCTCCAGCGCGGGGATCTCATGCTGGAGTTCTTC
GCCCACCCCAACTTGTTTATTGCAGCTTATAATGGTTACAAATAAAGCAATAGCATCACAAATTTCACAA
ATAAAGCATTTTTTTCACTGCATTCTAGTTGTGGTTTGTCCAAACTCATCAATGTATCTTATCATGTCTG
TATACCGTCGACCTCTAGCTAGAGCTTGGCGTAATCATGGTCATAGCTGTTTCCTGTGTGAAATTGTTAT
CCGCTCACAATTCCACACAACATACGAGCCGGAAGCATAAAGTGTAAAGCCTGGGGTGCCTAATGAGTGA
GCTAACTCACATTAATTGCGTTGCGCTCACTGCCCGCTTTCCAGTCGGGAAACCTGTCGTGCCAGCTGCA
TTAATGAATCGGCCAACGCGCGGGGAGAGGCGGTTTGCGTATTGGGCGCTCTTCCGCTTCCTCGCTCACT
GACTCGCTGCGCTCGGTCGTTCGGCTGCGGCGAGCGGTATCAGCTCACTCAAAGGCGGTAATACGGTTAT
CCACAGAATCAGGGGATAACGCAGGAAAGAACATGTGAGCAAAAGGCCAGCAAAAGGCCAGGAACCGTAA
AAAGGCCGCGTTGCTGGCGTTTTTCCATAGGCTCCGCCCCCCTGACGAGCATCACAAAAATCGACGCTCA
AGTCAGAGGTGGCGAAACCCGACAGGACTATAAAGATACCAGGCGTTTCCCCCTGGAAGCTCCCTCGTGC
GCTCTCCTGTTCCGACCCTGCCGCTTACCGGATACCTGTCCGCCTTTCTCCCTTCGGGAAGCGTGGCGCT
TTCTCATAGCTCACGCTGTAGGTATCTCAGTTCGGTGTAGGTCGTTCGCTCCAAGCTGGGCTGTGTGCAC
GAACCCCCCGTTCAGCCCGACCGCTGCGCCTTATCCGGTAACTATCGTCTTGAGTCCAACCCGGTAAGAC
ACGACTTATCGCCACTGGCAGCAGCCACTGGTAACAGGATTAGCAGAGCGAGGTATGTAGGCGGTGCTAC
AGAGTTCTTGAAGTGGTGGCCTAACTACGGCTACACTAGAAGAACAGTATTTGGTATCTGCGCTCTGCTG
AAGCCAGTTACCTTCGGAAAAAGAGTTGGTAGCTCTTGATCCGGCAAACAAACCACCGCTGGTAGCGGTG
GTTTTTTTGTTTGCAAGCAGCAGATTACGCGCAGAAAAAAAGGATCTCAAGAAGATCCTTTGATCTTTTC
TACGGGGTCTGACGCTCAGTGGAACGAAAACTCACGTTAAGGGATTTTGGTCATGAGATTATCAAAAAGG
ATCTTCACCTAGATCCTTTTAAATTAAAAATGAAGTTTTAAATCAATCTAAAGTATATATGAGTAAACTT
GGTCTGACAGTTACCAATGCTTAATCAGTGAGGCACCTATCTCAGCGATCTGTCTATTTCGTTCATCCAT
AGTTGCCTGACTCCCCGTCGTGTAGATAACTACGATACGGGAGGGCTTACCATCTGGCCCCAGTGCTGCA
ATGATACCGCGAGACCCACGCTCACCGGCTCCAGATTTATCAGCAATAAACCAGCCAGCCGGAAGGGCCG
AGCGCAGAAGTGGTCCTGCAACTTTATCCGCCTCCATCCAGTCTATTAATTGTTGCCGGGAAGCTAGAGT
AAGTAGTTCGCCAGTTAATAGTTTGCGCAACGTTGTTGCCATTGCTACAGGCATCGTGGTGTCACGCTCG
TCGTTTGGTATGGCTTCATTCAGCTCCGGTTCCCAACGATCAAGGCGAGTTACATGATCCCCCATGTTGT
GCAAAAAAGCGGTTAGCTCCTTCGGTCCTCCGATCGTTGTCAGAAGTAAGTTGGCCGCAGTGTTATCACT
CATGGTTATGGCAGCACTGCATAATTCTCTTACTGTCATGCCATCCGTAAGATGCTTTTCTGTGACTGGT
GAGTACTCAACCAAGTCATTCTGAGAATAGTGTATGCGGCGACCGAGTTGCTCTTGCCCGGCGTCAATAC
GGGATAATACCGCGCCACATAGCAGAACTTTAAAAGTGCTCATCATTGGAAAACGTTCTTCGGGGCGAAA
ACTCTCAAGGATCTTACCGCTGTTGAGATCCAGTTCGATGTAACCCACTCGTGCACCCAACTGATCTTCA
GCATCTTTTACTTTCACCAGCGTTTCTGGGTGAGCAAAAACAGGAAGGCAAAATGCCGCAAAAAAGGGAA
TAAGGGCGACACGGAAATGTTGAATACTCATACTCTTCCTTTTTCAATATTATTGAAGCATTTATCAGGG
TTATTGTCTCATGAGCGGATACATATTTGAATGTATTTAGAAAAATAAACAAATAGGGGTTCCGCGCACA
TTTCCCCGAAAAGTGCCACCTGACGTC
