>Addgene plasmid #16074 | pcDNA3.1 CIM5 (Rpt-1) GFP | addgene partial sequence | sequence record 22425 | CMV-F 5'-CGCAAATGGGCGGTAGGCGTG-3'
CTGCTTACTGGCTTATCGAAATTAATACGACTCACTATAGGGAGACCCAAGCTGGCTAGCGTTTAAACTT
AAGCTTGGTACCGAGCTCGGATCCACTAGTCCAGTGTGGTGGAATTCTGCAGATATCCAGCACAGTGGCG
GCCGCGCCGCCGCCATGCCACCAAAAGAAGACTGGGAAAAATACAAGGCACCTTTGGAAGACGATGATAA
AAAACCTGATGATGACAAGATCGTACCCTTAACAGAAGGTGACATTCAAGTCTTAAAATCATACGGTGCA
GCTCCATACGCAGCCAAATTAAAGCAAACTGAGAATGACTTAAAAGACATTGAAGCGAGAATCAAAGAAA
AGGCCGGTGTGAAAGAAAGCGATACAGGGTTAGCACCCTCCCATCTATGGGATATTATGGGTGATAGGCA
GAGACTGGGCGAAGAACATCCCTTACAAGTCGCTCGTTGCACGAAGATCATTAAGGGGAATGGTGAAAGT
GACGAAACTACGACAGATAATAATAACAGCGGCAATAGCAATAGTAATAGCAATCAACAGTCTACTGATG
CAGACGAAGACGATGAAGATGCCAAGTACGTGATAAATCTTAAGCAAATTGCCAAATTTGTCGTCGG
